Addgene plasmid #65427: pTGFP-T7-Hha10T
Purpose: (Empty Backbone) Parent vector for constructing non-replicating lesion-bearing plasmid
Depositing lab: Yinsheng Wang. Depositing organization: University of California, Riverside. Publication: Quantitative measurement of transcriptional inhibition and mutagenesis induced by site-specifically incorporated DNA lesions in vitro and in vivo. You C, Wang Y. Nat Protoc. 2015 Sep;10(9):1389-406. doi: 10.1038/nprot.2015.094. Epub 2015 Aug 20. PubMed 26292071.
Backbone
  Vector backbone: pTurboGFPN
  Backbone manufacturer: EvroGen
  Vector type: Mammalian Expression
  Selectable markers: Neomycin (select with G418)
Growth in bacteria
  Bacterial resistance: Kanamycin, 50 μg/mL
  Growth temperature: 37°C
  Growth strain: DH5alpha
  Copy number: Unknown
Resource information
  A portion of this plasmid was derived from a plasmid made by: Prof. Timothy R. O'Connor (City of Hope) provided the original vector, i.e., pTGFP-Hha10, which were modified from pTurboGFPN plasmid (EvroGen, San Diego) . (Pubmed ID: 17507378).
Terms and licenses: Academic/Nonprofit Terms; Industry Terms: Not Available to Industry
Depositor comments: The pTGFP-Hha10 vector was used to generate the parent vector, i.e., pTGFP-T7-Hha10T. This parent vector can be used to construct non-replicating double-stranded plasmids that contain a site-specific DNA lesion. Note: Addgene's quality control sequencing finds a T18N amino acid residue substitution in TurboGFP. This residue change is not thought to affect plasmid function for transcriptional mutagenesis assay.
How to cite: pTGFP-T7-Hha10T was a gift from Yinsheng Wang (Addgene plasmid # 65427 ; http://n2t.net/addgene:65427 ; RRID:Addgene_65427)
