[The description below was written by a language model from this plasmid's Addgene catalogue record and pLannotate feature annotations shown in this document.]
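Description:
pTGFP-T7-Hha10T is a 4,496-bp empty-backbone mammalian expression vector derived from the pTurboGFPN plasmid by way of an intermediate vector, pTGFP-Hha10. It serves as the parent for building non-replicating, double-stranded plasmids that carry a single DNA lesion at a defined site. In bacteria it is maintained through a high-copy ColE1/pUC-type origin and selected with kanamycin. The same Tn5 NeoR/KanR gene sits behind tandem bacterial (AmpR-type) and SV40 early promoter sequences, is terminated by an HSV TK polyadenylation signal, and allows G418 selection in mammalian cells. Only a short fragment of the SV40 promoter region is annotated, which fits the described non-replicating behaviour in mammalian cells, although the record does not say how replication competence was removed. An f1 origin is also present and would permit single-stranded DNA production.

The payload region consists of the CMV immediate-early enhancer and promoter elements followed directly by a bacteriophage T7 promoter. A partial multiple cloning site, a mammalian codon-optimised TurboGFP coding sequence and an SV40 polyadenylation signal lie downstream. Placing CMV and T7 promoters in tandem means the same template can be transcribed by mammalian RNA polymerase II in cells or by T7 RNA polymerase in vitro. A lesion placed in the transcribed region can therefore be tested for how strongly it blocks transcription and whether it induces mutant transcripts, which is the transcriptional inhibition and mutagenesis assay associated with this vector. The exact site used for lesion insertion is not annotated. Repository sequencing found a T18N substitution in TurboGFP, which is not thought to affect use of the plasmid in these assays. Short annotated hits to large T antigen, ble and bGH poly(A) are small fragments and are probably backbone remnants or incidental matches rather than functional elements.
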