Features (pLannotate 1.2.2; 16 found; start..end, strand, type, name):
     61..364     +  enhancer       CMV enhancer: human cytomegalovirus immediate early enhancer
    437..454     -  promoter       CMV promoter (fragment): human cytomegalovirus (CMV) immediate early promoter
    517..568     +  promoter       CMVd2 promoter: truncated human cytomegalovirus (CMV) immediate early promoter that yields moderately reduced expression relative to the full-length promoter
    585..603     +  promoter       T7 promoter: promoter for bacteriophage T7 RNA polymerase
    660..697     +  misc_feature   MCS (fragment): multiple cloning site
    711..1409    +  CDS            TurboGFP: improved green fluorescent protein from Pontellina plumata (Evdokimov et al., 2006) mammalian codon-optimized
   1426..1509    +  CDS            large T antigen (fragment): large T antigen from SV40 (simian virus 40)
   1532..1653    +  polyA_signal   SV40 poly(A) signal: SV40 polyadenylation signal
   1660..2115    -  rep_origin     f1 ori (sequence partly withheld): f1 bacteriophage origin of replication; arrow indicates direction of (+) strand synthesis
   2142..2242    +  promoter       AmpR promoter: bla
   2248..2338    +  promoter       SV40 promoter (fragment): SV40 enhancer and early promoter
   2392..3186    +  CDS            NeoR/KanR: aminoglycoside phosphotransferase from Tn5; aph(3')-II (or nptII); confers resistance to neomycin, kanamycin, and G418 (Geneticin®)
   3207..3359    +  CDS            ble (fragment): BLE_KLEPN - Experimental evidence at protein level: Swiss-Prot protein existence level 1. Binding protein with a strong affinity to the bleomycin family of antibiotics. Binds to CL990; an antimitotic-antibiotic compound. From Klebsiella pneumoniae.
   3418..3465    +  polyA_signal   HSV TK poly(A) signal: herpes simplex virus thymidine kinase polyadenylation signal (Cole and Stacy, 1985)
   3556..3572    -  polyA_signal   bGH poly(A) signal (fragment): bovine growth hormone polyadenylation signal
   3794..4382    +  rep_origin     ori: high-copy-number ColE1/pMB1/pBR322/pUC origin of replication
>Addgene plasmid #65427 | pTGFP-T7-Hha10T | depositor full sequence | sequence record 116688 | pTGFP-T7-Hha10T sequence 4496 bps
TAGTTATTAATAGTAATCAATTACGGGGTCATTAGTTCATAGCCCATATATGGAGTTCCGCGTTACATAA
CTTACGGTAAATGGCCCGCCTGGCTGACCGCCCAACGACCCCCGCCCATTGACGTCAATAATGACGTATG
TTCCCATAGTAACGCCAATAGGGACTTTCCATTGACGTCAATGGGTGGAGTATTTACGGTAAACTGCCCA
CTTGGCAGTACATCAAGTGTATCATATGCCAAGTACGCCCCCTATTGACGTCAATGACGGTAAATGGCCC
GCCTGGCATTATGCCCAGTACATGACCTTATGGGACTTTCCTACTTGGCAGTACATCTACGTATTAGTCA
TCGCTATTACCATGGTGATGCGGTTTTGGCAGTACATCAATGGGCGTGGATAGCGGTTTAACTCACGGGG
ATTTCCAAGTCTCCACCCCATTGACGTCAATGGGAGTTTGTTTTGGCACCAAAATCAACGGGACTTTCCA
AAATGTCGTAACAACTCCGCCCCATTGACGCAAATGGGCGGTAGGCGTGTACGGTGGGAGGTCTATATAA
GCAGAGCTGGTTTAGTGAACCGTCTAATACGACTCACTATAGGGAGATCCGCTAGCGGATGCATCGACTC
AATTATAGCACGCCATGGATGACTCGCTGCGAATTCTGCAGTCGACGGTACCGCGGGCCCGGGATCCACC
GGTCGCCACCATGGAGAGCGACGAGAGCGGCCTGCCCGCCATGGAGATCGAGTGCCGCATCAACGGCACC
CTGAACGGCGTGGAGTTCGAGCTGGTGGGCGGCGGAGAGGGCACCCCCGAGCAGGGCCGCATGACCAACA
AGATGAAGAGCACCAAAGGCGCCCTGACCTTCAGCCCCTACCTGCTGAGCCACGTGATGGGCTACGGCTT
CTACCACTTCGGCACCTACCCCAGCGGCTACGAGAACCCCTTCCTGCACGCCATCAACAACGGCGGCTAC
ACCAACACCCGCATCGAGAAGTACGAGGACGGCGGCGTGCTGCACGTGAGCTTCAGCTACCGCTACGAGG
CCGGCCGCGTGATCGGCGACTTCAAGGTGATGGGCACCGGCTTCCCCGAGGACAGCGTGATCTTCACCGA
CAAGATCATCCGCAGCAACGCCACCGTGGAGCACCTGCACCCCATGGGCGATAACGATCTGGATGGCAGC
TTCACCCGCACCTTCAGCCTGCGCGACGGCGGCTACTACAGCTCCGTGGTGGACAGCCACATGCACTTCA
AGAGCGCCATCCACCCCAGCATCCTGCAGAACGGGGGCCCCATGTTCGCCTTCCGCCGCGTGGAGGAGGA
TCACAGCAACACCGAGCTGGGCATCGTGGAGTACCAGCACGCCTTCAAGACCCCGGATGCAGATGCCGGT
GAAGAATAAAGCGGCCGCAACTCTAGATCATAATCAGCCATACCACATTTGTAGAGGTTTTACTTGCTTT
AAAAAACCTCCCACACCTCCCCCTGAACCTGAAACATAAAATGAATGCAATTGTTGTTGTTAACTTGTTT
ATTGCAGCTTATAATGGTTACAAATAAAGCAATAGCATCACAAATTTCACAAATAAAGCATTTTTTTCAC
TGCATTCTAGTTGTGGTTTGTCCAAACTCATCAATGTATCTTAAGGCGTAAATTGTAAGCGTTAATATTT
TGTTAAAATTCGCGTTAAATTTTTGTTAAATCAGCTCATTTTTTAACCAATAGGCCGAAATCGGCAAAAT
CCCTTATAAATCAAAAGAATAGACCGAGATAGGGTTGAGTGTTGTTCCAGTTTGGAACAAAAGTCCACTA
TTAAAGAACGTGAACTCCAACGTCAAAGG
[49 nt withheld, positions 1850-1898]
T
[91 nt withheld, positions 1900-1990]
G
[124 nt withheld, positions 1992-2115]
CAGGTGGCACTTTTCGGGGAAATGTGCGCGGAACCCCTATTTGTTTATTTTTCTAAATACATTCAAATAT
GTATCCGCTCATGAGACAATAACCCTGATAAATGCTTCAATAATATTGAAAAAGGAAAAGTCCTGAGGCG
GAAAGAACCAGCTGTGGAATGTGTGTCAGTTAGGGTGTGGAAAGTCCCCAGGCTCCCCAGCAGGCAGAAG
TATGCAAAGCATGGATCCTAGGCTTTTGCAAAGATCGATCAAGAGACAGGATGAGGATCGTTTCGCATGA
TTGAACAAGATGGATTGCACGCAGGTTCTCCGGCCGCTTGGGTGGAGAGGCTATTCGGCTATGACTGGGC
ACAACAGACAATCGGCTGCTCTGATGCCGCCGTGTTCCGGCTGTCAGCGCAGGGGCGCCCGGTTCTTTTT
GTCAAGACCGACCTGTCCGGTGCCCTGAATGAACTGCAAGACGAGGCAGCGCGGCTATCGTGGCTGGCCA
CGACGGGCGTTCCTTGCGCAGCTGTGCTCGACGTTGTCACTGAAGCGGGAAGGGACTGGCTGCTATTGGG
CGAAGTGCCGGGGCAGGATCTCCTGTCATCTCACCTTGCTCCTGCCGAGAAAGTATCCATCATGGCTGAT
GCAATGCGGCGGCTGCATACGCTTGATCCGGCTACCTGCCCATTCGACCACCAAGCGAAACATCGCATCG
AGCGAGCACGTACTCGGATGGAAGCCGGTCTTGTCGATCAGGATGATCTGGACGAAGAGCATCAGGGGCT
CGCGCCAGCCGAACTGTTCGCCAGGCTCAAGGCGAGCATGCCCGACGGCGAGGATCTCGTCGTGACCCAT
GGCGATGCCTGCTTGCCGAATATCATGGTGGAAAATGGCCGCTTTTCTGGATTCATCGACTGTGGCCGGC
TGGGTGTGGCGGACCGCTATCAGGACATAGCGTTGGCTACCCGTGATATTGCTGAAGAGCTTGGCGGCGA
ATGGGCTGACCGCTTCCTCGTGCTTTACGGTATCGCCGCTCCCGATTCGCAGCGCATCGCCTTCTATCGC
CTTCTTGACGAGTTCTTCTGAGCGGAACTCTGGGGTTCGAAATGACCGACCAAGCGACGCCCAACCTGCC
ATCACGAGATTTCGATTCCACCGCCGCCTTCTATGAAAGGTTGGGCTTCGGAATCGTTTTCCGGGACGCC
GGCTGGATGATCCTCCAGCGCGGGGATCTCATGCTGGAGTTCTTCGCCCACCCTAGGGGGAGGCTAACTG
AAACACGGAAGGAGACAATACCGGAAGGAACCCGCGCTATGACGGCAATAAAAAGACAGAATAAAACGCA
CGGTGTTGGGTCGTTTGTTCATAAACGCGGGGTTCGGTCCCAGGGCTGGCACTCTGTCGATACCCCACCG
AGACCCCATTGGGGCCAATACGCCCGCGTTTCTTCCTTTTCCCCACCCCACCCCCCAAGTTCGGGTGAAG
GCCCAGGGCTCGCAGCCAACGTCGGGGCGGCAGGCCCTGCCATAGCCTCAGGTTACTCATATATACTTTA
GATTGATTTAAAACTTCATTTTTAATTTAAAAGGATCTAGGTGAAGATCCTTTTTGATAATCTCATGACC
AAAATCCCTTAACGTGAGTTTTCGTTCCACTGAGCGTCAGACCCCGTAGAAAAGATCAAAGGATCTTCTT
GAGATCCTTTTTTTCTGCGCGTAATCTGCTGCTTGCAAACAAAAAAACCACCGCTACCAGCGGTGGTTTG
TTTGCCGGATCAAGAGCTACCAACTCTTTTTCCGAAGGTAACTGGCTTCAGCAGAGCGCAGATACCAAAT
ACTGTCCTTCTAGTGTAGCCGTAGTTAGGCCACCACTTCAAGAACTCTGTAGCACCGCCTACATACCTCG
CTCTGCTAATCCTGTTACCAGTGGCTGCTGCCAGTGGCGATAAGTCGTGTCTTACCGGGTTGGACTCAAG
ACGATAGTTACCGGATAAGGCGCAGCGGTCGGGCTGAACGGGGGGTTCGTGCACACAGCCCAGCTTGGAG
CGAACGACCTACACCGAACTGAGATACCTACAGCGTGAGCTATGAGAAAGCGCCACGCTTCCCGAAGGGA
GAAAGGCGGACAGGTATCCGGTAAGCGGCAGGGTCGGAACAGGAGAGCGCACGAGGGAGCTTCCAGGGGG
AAACGCCTGGTATCTTTATAGTCCTGTCGGGTTTCGCCACCTCTGACTTGAGCGTCGATTTTTGTGATGC
TCGTCAGGGGGGCGGAGCCTATGGAAAAACGCCAGCAACGCGGCCTTTTTACGGTTCCTGGCCTTTTGCT
GGCCTTTTGCTCACATGTTCTTTCCTGCGTTATCCCCTGATTCTGTGGATAACCGTATTACCGCCATGCA
T
