>Addgene plasmid #65427 | pTGFP-T7-Hha10T | addgene partial sequence | sequence record 116517 | CMV-F 5'-CGCAAATGGGCGGTAGGCGTG-3'
AGCAGAGCTGGTTTAGTGAACCGTCTAATACGACTCACTATAGGGAGATCCGCTAGCGGATGCATCGACT
CAATTATAGCACGCCATGGATGACTCGCTGCGAATTCTGCAGTCGACGGTACCGCGGGCCCGGGATCCAC
CGGTCGCCACCATGGAGAGCGACGAGAGCGGCCTGCCCGCCATGGAGATCGAGTGCCGCATCAACGGCAC
CCTGAACGGCGTGGAGTTCGAGCTGGTGGGCGGCGGAGAGGGCACCCCCGAGCAGGGCCGCATGACCAAC
AAGATGAAGAGCACCAAAGGCGCCCTGACCTTCAGCCCCTACCTGCTGAGCCACGTGATGGGCTACGGCT
TCTACCACTTCGGCACCTACCCCAGCGGCTACGAGAACCCCTTCCTGCACGCCATCAACAACGGCGGCTA
CACCAACACCCGCATCGAGAAGTACGAGGACGGCGGCGTGCTGCACGTGAGCTTCAGCTACCGCTACGAG
GCCGGCCGCGTGATCGGCGACTTCAAGGTGATGGGCACCGGCTTCCCCGAGGACAGCGTGATCTTCACCG
ACAAGATCATCCGCAGCAACGCCACCGTGGAGCACCTGCACCCCATGGGCGATAACGATCTGGATGGCAG
CTTCACCCGCACCTTCAGCCTGCGCGACGGCGGCTACTACAGCTCCGTGGTGGACAGCCACATGCACTTC
AAGAGCGCCATCCACCCCAGCATCCTGCAGAACGGGGGCCCCATGTTCGCCTTCCGCCGCGTGGAGGAGG
ATCACAGCAACACCGAGCTGGGCATCGTGGAGTACCAGCACGCCTTCAAGACCCCGGATGCAGATGCCGG
TGAAGAATAAAGCGGCCGCAACTCTAGATCATAATCAGCCATACCACATTTGTAGAGGTTTTACTTGCTT
TAAAAAACCTCCCACACCTCCCCCTGAACCTGAAACATAAAATGAATGCAATTGTTGTTGTTAACTTGTT
TATTGCAGCTTATAATGGTTACAAATAAAGCAATAGCATCACAAATTTCACAAATAAAGCATTTTTT
