>Addgene plasmid #65427 | pTGFP-T7-Hha10T | addgene partial sequence | sequence record 116581 | Neo-R 5'-GCCCAGTCATAGCCGAATAG-3'
AGCGGCCGGAGAACCTGCGTGCAATCCATCTTGTTCAATCATGCGAAACGATCCTCATCCTGTCTCTTGA
TCGATCTTTGCAAAAGCCTAGGATCCATGCTTTGCATACTTCTGCCTGCTGGGGAGCCTGGGGACTTTCC
ACACCCTAACTGACACACATTCCACAGCTGGTTCTTTCCGCCTCAGGACTTTTCCTTTTTCAATATTATT
GAAGCATTTATCAGGGTTATTGTCTCATGAGCGGATACATATTTGAATGTATTTAGAAAAATAAACAAAT
AGGGGTTCCGCGCACATTTCCCCGAAAAGTGCCACCTG
[124 nt withheld, positions 319-442]
C
[91 nt withheld, positions 444-534]
A
[49 nt withheld, positions 536-584]
CCTTTGACGTTGGAGTTCACGTTCTTTAATAGTGGACTTTTGTTCCAAACTGGAACAACACTCAACCCTA
TCTCGGTCTATTCTTTTGATTTATAAGGGATTTTGCCGATTTCGGCCTATTGGTTAAAAAATGAGCTGAT
TTAACAAAAATTTAACGCGAATTTTAACAAAATATTAACGCTTACAATTTACGCCTTAAGATACATTGAT
GAGTTTGGACAAACCACAACTAGAATGCAGTGAAAAAAATGCTTTATTTGTGAAATTTGTGATGCTATTG
CTTTATTTGTAACCATTATAAGCTGCAATAAACAAGTTAACAACAACAATTGCATTCATTTTATGTTTCA
GGTTCAGGGGGAGGTGTGGGAGGTTTTTTAAAGCAAGTAAAACCTCTACAAATGTGGTATGGCTGATTAT
GATCTAGAGTTGCGGCCGCTTTATTCTTCACCGGCATCTG
